>Addgene plasmid #113024 | pST1374-GCN4-H840A | depositor full sequence | sequence record 213091 | pST1374-GCN4-H840A sequence 10602 bps
GACGGATCGGGAGATCTCCCGATCCCCTATGGTCGACTCTCAGTACAATCTGCTCTGATGCCGCATAGTT
AAGCCAGTATCTGCTCCCTGCTTGTGTGTTGGAGGTCGCTGAGTAGTGCGCGAGCAAAATTTAAGCTACA
ACAAGGCAAGGCTTGACCGACAATTGCATGAAGAATCTGCTTAGGGTTAGGCGTTTTGCGCTGCTTCGCG
ATGTACGGGCCAGATATACGCGTTGACATTGATTATTGACTAGTTATTAATAGTAATCAATTACGGGGTC
ATTAGTTCATAGCCCATATATGGAGTTCCGCGTTACATAACTTACGGTAAATGGCCCGCCTGGCTGACCG
CCCAACGACCCCCGCCCATTGACGTCAATAATGACGTATGTTCCCATAGTAACGCCAATAGGGACTTTCC
ATTGACGTCAATGGGTGGACTATTTACGGTAAACTGCCCACTTGGCAGTACATCAAGTGTATCATATGCC
AAGTACGCCCCCTATTGACGTCAATGACGGTAAATGGCCCGCCTGGCATTATGCCCAGTACATGACCTTA
TGGGACTTTCCTACTTGGCAGTACATCTACGTATTAGTCATCGCTATTACCATGGTGATGCGGTTTTGGC
AGTACATCAATGGGCGTGGATAGCGGTTTGACTCACGGGGATTTCCAAGTCTCCACCCCATTGACGTCAA
TGGGAGTTTGTTTTGGCACCAAAATCAACGGGACTTTCCAAAATGTCGTAACAACTCCGCCCCATTGACG
CAAATGGGCGGTAGGCGTGTACGGTGGGAGGTCTATATAAGCAGAGCTCTCTGGCTAACTAGAGAACCCA
CTGCTTACTGGCTTATCGAAATTAATACGACTCACTATAGGGAGACCCAAGCTGGCTAGCACCATGGGAC
CCAAGAAAAAACGCAAGGTGGAAGATCCTAAGAAAAAGCGGAAAGTGGACGGCATTGGTAGTGGGAGCAA
CGGCAGCAGCGGAGAGGAACTGCTGAGCAAGAACTACCACCTGGAAAACGAGGTGGCCAGACTGAAGAAA
GGCTCTGGCTCTGGCGGAAGCGGTTCTGGCGGATCAGGATCTGGAAGTGGCGGCTCTGGAAGCGGAGGTT
CTGGATCTGGCGAAGAACTGCTGTCTAAGAATTATCACCTCGAGAACGAAGTGGCTCGGCTCAAGAAAGG
CAGTGGCAGCGGAGGAAGTGGATCCGGCGGTAGTGGTAGTGGAAGCGGCGGATCCGGCTCAGGCGGATCT
GGTTCAGGGGAAGAACTCCTCTCCAAAAACTACCATCTCGAGAATGAGGTCGCCCGCCTGAAAAAAGGAT
CAGGTTCCGGTGGTTCTGGCAGCGGTGGTTCAGGCTCAGGCAGCGGCGGTAGCGGTAGCGGTGGAAGCGG
AAGCGGAGAAGAACTTCTCAGCAAAAATTACCACTTGGAGAATGAAGTTGCAAGACTCAAAAAAGGTTCC
GGCAGTGGCGGCAGCGGCAGCGGCGGATCTGGTAGTGGATCTGGTGGCAGTGGTTCAGGCGGAAGTGGTA
GCGGAGAGGAATTGCTCTCAAAGAACTATCATTTGGAGAACGAGGTTGCACGCTTGAAGAAAGGCAGCGG
ATCAGGCGGATCTGGCAGCGGTGGATCTGGTTCTGGATCCGGCGGCTCCGGTAGTGGTGGAAGTGGCTCT
GGGGAAGAATTGCTTAGCAAGAATTATCATCTTGAAAATGAGGTTGCCAGGCTTAAAAAAGGCAGTGGCT
CCGGCGGATCCGGAAGCGGAGGCAGCGGATCTGGATCTGGTGGTTCAGGATCTGGCGGTTCTGGTAGCGG
GGAAGAACTGTTGAGTAAAAACTATCACCTTGAGAACGAGGTCGCAAGGTTGAAAAAAGGATCCGGCTCT
GGCGGCTCCGGAAGTGGCGGATCTGGCTCCGGTAGCGGAGGATCAGGATCCGGCGGAAGCGGATCAGGCG
AGGAACTGCTTTCCAAAAATTACCACCTTGAAAACGAAGTCGCCCGCCTCAAGAAAGGTTCTGGCAGCGG
AGGCTCTGGCAGTGGTGGTAGCGGAAGTGGAAGTGGTGGCAGTGGTAGCGGTGGATCTGGAAGCGGCGAG
GAACTCCTGTCAAAGAATTACCATCTCGAAAACGAGGTCGCAAGGCTCAAGAAAGGCTCAGGATCAGGCG
GCTCTGGATCCGGCGGTTCTGGTTCCGGCTCAGGTGGAAGTGGATCTGGCGGCTCAGGTTCCGGCGAAGA
ATTGCTTTCCAAGAACTACCATTTGGAAAATGAAGTCGCTCGTTTGAAGAAAGGTTCAGGCTCCGGCCAG
CGGCCGCAAGGTGGAGGTGGACCCAAGAAGAAGCGCAAGGTGTCTAGAGACAAGAAATACTCTATTGGAC
TGGATATCGGGACAAACTCCGTTGGCTGGGCCGTCATAACCGACGAGTATAAGGTGCCAAGCAAGAAATT
CAAGGTGCTGGGTAATACTGACCGCCATTCAATCAAGAAGAACCTGATCGGAGCACTCCTCTTCGACTCC
GGTGAAACCGCTGAAGCTACTCGGCTGAAGCGGACCGCAAGGCGGAGATACACCCGCCGCAAGAATCGGA
TATGTTATCTGCAAGAGATCTTTAGCAACGAAATGGCTAAGGTGGACGACTCCTTCTTTCACCGCCTGGA
AGAGAGCTTTCTGGTGGAGGAGGATAAGAAACACGAGAGGCACCCTATATTCGGAAATATCGTGGATGAG
GTGGCTTACCATGAAAAGTATCCTACAATCTACCATCTGAGGAAGAAGCTGGTGGACAGCACCGATAAAG
CAGACCTGAGGCTCATCTATCTGGCCCTGGCTCATATGATAAAGTTTAGAGGACACTTTCTGATCGAGGG
CGACCTGAATCCCGATAATTCCGATGTGGATAAACTCTTCATTCAACTGGTGCAGACATATAACCAACTG
TTCGAGGAGAATCCCATAAACGCTTCTGGTGTGGATGCCAAGGCTATTCTGTCCGCTCGGCTGTCCAAGT
CACGCAGACTGGAGAATCTGATTGCCCAACTGCCAGGAGAAAAGAAGAACGGCCTGTTTGGGAACCTCAT
CGCCCTGAGCCTGGGCCTGACACCTAACTTCAAGTCCAATTTTGATCTGGCCGAAGATGCTAAACTCCAG
CTCTCCAAGGACACCTATGACGATGATCTGGACAACCTGCTCGCACAGATAGGCGACCAGTACGCCGATC
TCTTTCTGGCTGCTAAGAATCTCTCCGACGCCATTCTGCTGAGCGACATACTCCGGGTCAACACTGAGAT
CACCAAAGCACCTCTGAGCGCCTCCATGATAAAACGCTATGATGAACACCATCAAGACCTGACTCTGCTC
AAAGCCCTCGTGAGGCAACAGCTGCCAGAGAAGTACAAAGAGATATTCTTCGACCAGAGCAAGAATGGAT
ATGCCGGATACATCGATGGCGGAGCATCACAGGAAGAATTTTACAAGTTCATCAAACCAATCCTCGAGAA
GATGGACGGTACTGAAGAGCTGCTGGTGAAGCTGAACAGGGAGGACCTGCTGAGGAAGCAGAGGACCTTT
GATAATGGCTCCATTCCACATCAGATACACCTGGGAGAGCTGCATGCAATCCTCCGCAGGCAGGAGGATT
TCTATCCTTTCCTGAAGGATAACCGGGAGAAGATAGAGAAGATCCTGACCTTCAGGATCCCTTATTACGT
CGGCCCTCTGGCTAGAGGCAACTCCCGCTTCGCTTGGATGACCAGGAAATCTGAGGAGACAATTACTCCT
TGGAACTTCGAAGAGGTCGTGGATAAGGGCGCAAGCGCCCAGTCATTCATCGAACGGATGACCAATTTCG
ATAAGAACCTGCCCAACGAGAAGGTCCTGCCCAAACATTCACTCCTGTACGAGTATTTCACCGTCTATAA
CGAGCTGACTAAAGTGAAGTACGTGACCGAGGGCATGAGGAAGCCTGCCTTCCTGTCCGGAGAGCAGAAG
AAGGCTATCGTTGATCTGCTCTTCAAGACTAATAGAAAGGTGACAGTGAAGCAGCTCAAGGAGGATTACT
TTAAGAAGATCGAATGCTTTGACTCAGTGGAAATCTCTGGCGTGGAGGACCGCTTTAATGCCAGCCTGGG
CACTTACCATGATCTGCTGAAGATAATCAAAGACAAAGATTTCCTCGATAATGAGGAGAACGAGGACATC
CTGGAAGATATCGTGCTGACCCTGACTCTGTTCGAGGATAGAGAGATGATCGAAGAGCGCCTGAAGACCT
ATGCCCATCTGTTTGACGATAAAGTCATGAAACAGCTCAAGCGGCGGCGCTACACTGGGTGGGGTAGACT
CTCCAGGAAACTCATAAACGGCATCCGCGACAAACAGAGCGGAAAGACCATCCTGGATTTCCTGAAATCC
GACGGATTCGCTAACAGGAACTTCATGCAACTGATTCACGATGACTCTCTGACATTTAAAGAGGACATCC
AGAAGGCACAGGTGAGCGGTCAAGGCGACAGCCTGCACGAGCACATCGCCAACCTCGCTGGATCACCCGC
CATAAAGAAGGGAATACTGCAGACAGTCAAGGTCGTGGACGAACTCGTCAAAGTGATGGGTCGGCACAAG
CCAGAGAATATCGTTATCGAAATGGCAAGGGAGAACCAAACCACCCAGAAGGGCCAGAAGAACTCTCGGG
AACGGATGAAAAGAATCGAAGAGGGAATTAAGGAGCTGGGATCTCAGATACTGAAGGAGCACCCTGTGGA
GAATACACAGCTCCAGAACGAGAAACTCTACCTGTACTACCTCCAGAACGGGCGGGACATGTACGTTGAC
CAGGAACTCGACATCAACCGGCTGTCCGATTATGACGTGGCCGCTATTGTTCCACAGTCCTTCCTCAAAG
ATGACTCCATTGACAACAAGGTGCTGACCAGATCCGATAAGGCTCGCGGTAAGTCTGACAATGTTCCATC
AGAAGAGGTGGTCAAGAAGATGAAGAATTACTGGCGGCAGCTCCTCAACGCCAAACTGATCACCCAGCGG
AAGTTTGACAATCTGACTAAGGCAGAAAGAGGAGGTCTGAGCGAACTCGACAAGGCCGGCTTTATTAAGA
GGCAACTGGTCGAAACACGCCAGATTACCAAACACGTGGCACAAATCCTCGACTCTAGGATGAACACTAA
GTACGATGAGAACGATAAGCTGATCAGGGAAGTGAAAGTGATAACTCTGAAGAGCAAGCTGGTGTCTGAC
TTCCGGAAGGACTTTCAATTCTACAAAGTTCGCGAAATAAACAATTACCATCATGCTCACGATGCCTATC
TCAATGCTGTCGTTGGCACCGCCCTGATCAAGAAATACCCTAAACTGGAGTCTGAGTTCGTGTACGGTGA
CTATAAAGTCTACGATGTGAGGAAGATGATAGCAAAGTCTGAGCAAGAGATTGGCAAAGCCACCGCCAAG
TACTTCTTCTACTCTAATATCATGAATTTCTTTAAGACTGAGATAACCCTGGCTAACGGCGAAATCCGGA
AGCGCCCACTGATCGAAACAAACGGAGAAACAGGAGAAATCGTGTGGGATAAAGGCAGGGACTTCGCAAC
TGTGCGGAAGGTGCTGTCCATGCCACAAGTCAATATCGTGAAGAAGACCGAAGTGCAGACCGGCGGATTC
TCAAAGGAGAGCATCCTGCCAAAGCGGAACTCTGACAAGCTGATCGCCAGGAAGAAAGATTGGGACCCAA
AGAAGTATGGCGGTTTCGATTCCCCTACAGTGGCTTATTCCGTTCTGGTCGTGGCAAAAGTGGAGAAAGG
CAAGTCCAAGAAACTCAAGTCTGTTAAGGAGCTGCTCGGAATTACTATTATGGAGAGATCCAGCTTCGAG
AAGAATCCAATCGATTTCCTGGAAGCTAAGGGCTATAAAGAAGTGAAGAAAGATCTCATCATCAAACTGC
CCAAGTACTCTCTCTTTGAGCTGGAGAATGGTAGGAAGCGGATGCTGGCCTCCGCCGGAGAGCTGCAGAA
AGGAAACGAGCTGGCTCTGCCCTCCAAATACGTGAACTTCCTGTATCTGGCCTCCCACTACGAGAAACTC
AAAGGTAGCCCTGAAGACAATGAGCAGAAGCAACTCTTTGTTGAGCAACATAAACACTACCTGGACGAAA
TCATTGAACAGATTAGCGAGTTCAGCAAGCGGGTTATTCTGGCCGATGCAAACCTCGATAAAGTGCTGAG
CGCATATAATAAGCACAGGGACAAGCCAATTCGCGAACAAGCAGAGAATATTATCCACCTCTTTACTCTG
ACTAATCTGGGCGCTCCTGCTGCCTTCAAGTATTTCGATACAACTATTGACAGGAAGCGGTACACCTCTA
CCAAAGAAGTTCTCGATGCCACCCTGATACACCAGTCAATTACCGGACTGTACGAGACTCGCATCGACCT
GTCTCAGCTCGGCGGCGACGGTTCTGAATTCAGCCTGGGCAGCGGCTCCCCCAAGAAGAAGCGCAAGGTG
ACCGGTCATCATCACCATCACCATTGAGTTTAAACCCGCTGATCAGCCTCGACTGTGCCTTCTAGTTGCC
AGCCATCTGTTGTTTGCCCCTCCCCCGTGCCTTCCTTGACCCTGGAAGGTGCCACTCCCACTGTCCTTTC
CTAATAAAATGAGGAAATTGCATCGCATTGTCTGAGTAGGTGTCATTCTATTCTGGGGGGTGGGGTGGGG
CAGGACAGCAAGGGGGAGGATTGGGAAGACAATAGCAGGCATGCTGGGGATGCGGTGGGCTCTATGGCTT
CTGAGGCGGAAAGAACCAGCTGGGGCTCTAGGGGGTATCCCC
[124 nt withheld, positions 6833-6956]
C
[32 nt withheld, positions 6958-6989]
CA
[57 nt withheld, positions 6992-7048]
A
[49 nt withheld, positions 7050-7098]
CCTTTGACGTTGGAGTCCACGTTCTTT
[37 nt withheld, positions 7126-7162]
ACCCTATCTCGGTCTATTCTTTTGATTTATAAGGGATTTTGGGGATTTCGGCCTATTGGTTAAAAAATGA
GCTGATTTAACAAAAATTTAACGCGAATTAATTCTGTGGAATGTGTGTCAGTTAGGGTGTGGAAAGTCCC
CAGGCTCCCCAGGCAGGCAGAAGTATGCAAAGCATGCATCTCAATTAGTCAGCAACCAGGTGTGGAAAGT
CCCCAGGCTCCCCAGCAGGCAGAAGTATGCAAAGCATGCATCTCAATTAGTCAGCAACCATAGTCCCGCC
CCTAACTCCGCCCATCCCGCCCCTAACTCCGCCCAGTTCCGCCCATTCTCCGCCCCATGGCTGACTAATT
TTTTTTATTTATGCAGAGGCCGAGGCCGCCTCTGCCTCTGAGCTATTCCAGAAGTAGTGAGGAGGCTTTT
TTGGAGGCCTAGGCTTTTGCAAAAAGCTCCCGGGAGCTTGTATATCCATTTTCGGATCTGATCAGCACGT
GTTGACAATTAATCATCGGCATAGTATATCGGCATAGTATAATACGACAAGGTGAGGAACTAAACCATGG
CCAAGCCTTTGTCTCAAGAAGAATCCACCCTCATTGAAAGAGCAACGGCTACAATCAACAGCATCCCCAT
CTCTGAAGACTACAGCGTCGCCAGCGCAGCTCTCTCTAGCGACGGCCGCATCTTCACTGGTGTCAATGTA
TATCATTTTACTGGGGGACCTTGTGCAGAACTCGTGGTGCTGGGCACTGCTGCTGCTGCGGCAGCTGGCA
ACCTGACTTGTATCGTCGCGATCGGAAATGAGAACAGGGGCATCTTGAGCCCCTGCGGACGGTGTCGACA
GGTGCTTCTCGATCTGCATCCTGGGATCAAAGCGATAGTGAAGGACAGTGATGGACAGCCGACGGCAGTT
GGGATTCGTGAATTGCTGCCCTCTGGTTATGTGTGGGAGGGCTAAGCACTTCGTGGCCGAGGAGCAGGAC
TGACACGTGCTACGAGATTTCGATTCCACCGCCGCCTTCTATGAAAGGTTGGGCTTCGGAATCGTTTTCC
GGGACGCCGGCTGGATGATCCTCCAGCGCGGGGATCTCATGCTGGAGTTCTTCGCCCACCCCAACTTGTT
TATTGCAGCTTATAATGGTTACAAATAAAGCAATAGCATCACAAATTTCACAAATAAAGCATTTTTTTCA
CTGCATTCTAGTTGTGGTTTGTCCAAACTCATCAATGTATCTTATCATGTCTGTATACCGTCGACCTCTA
GCTAGAGCTTGGCGTAATCATGGTCATAGCTGTTTCCTGTGTGAAATTGTTATCCGCTCACAATTCCACA
CAACATACGAGCCGGAAGCATAAAGTGTAAAGCCTGGGGTGCCTAATGAGTGAGCTAACTCACATTAATT
GCGTTGCGCTCACTGCCCGCTTTCCAGTCGGGAAACCTGTCGTGCCAGCTGCATTAATGAATCGGCCAAC
GCGCGGGGAGAGGCGGTTTGCGTATTGGGCGCTCTTCCGCTTCCTCGCTCACTGACTCGCTGCGCTCGGT
CGTTCGGCTGCGGCGAGCGGTATCAGCTCACTCAAAGGCGGTAATACGGTTATCCACAGAATCAGGGGAT
AACGCAGGAAAGAACATGTGAGCAAAAGGCCAGCAAAAGGCCAGGAACCGTAAAAAGGCCGCGTTGCTGG
CGTTTTTCCATAGGCTCCGCCCCCCTGACGAGCATCACAAAAATCGACGCTCAAGTCAGAGGTGGCGAAA
CCCGACAGGACTATAAAGATACCAGGCGTTTCCCCCTGGAAGCTCCCTCGTGCGCTCTCCTGTTCCGACC
CTGCCGCTTACCGGATACCTGTCCGCCTTTCTCCCTTCGGGAAGCGTGGCGCTTTCTCAATGCTCACGCT
GTAGGTATCTCAGTTCGGTGTAGGTCGTTCGCTCCAAGCTGGGCTGTGTGCACGAACCCCCCGTTCAGCC
CGACCGCTGCGCCTTATCCGGTAACTATCGTCTTGAGTCCAACCCGGTAAGACACGACTTATCGCCACTG
GCAGCAGCCACTGGTAACAGGATTAGCAGAGCGAGGTATGTAGGCGGTGCTACAGAGTTCTTGAAGTGGT
GGCCTAACTACGGCTACACTAGAAGGACAGTATTTGGTATCTGCGCTCTGCTGAAGCCAGTTACCTTCGG
AAAAAGAGTTGGTAGCTCTTGATCCGGCAAACAAACCACCGCTGGTAGCGGTGGTTTTTTTGTTTGCAAG
CAGCAGATTACGCGCAGAAAAAAAGGATCTCAAGAAGATCCTTTGATCTTTTCTACGGGGTCTGACGCTC
AGTGGAACGAAAACTCACGTTAAGGGATTTTGGTCATGAGATTATCAAAAAGGATCTTCACCTAGATCCT
TTTAAATTAAAAATGAAGTTTTAAATCAATCTAAAGTATATATGAGTAAACTTGGTCTGACAGTTACCAA
TGCTTAATCAGTGAGGCACCTATCTCAGCGATCTGTCTATTTCGTTCATCCATAGTTGCCTGACTCCCCG
TCGTGTAGATAACTACGATACGGGAGGGCTTACCATCTGGCCCCAGTGCTGCAATGATACCGCGAGACCC
ACGCTCACCGGCTCCAGATTTATCAGCAATAAACCAGCCAGCCGGAAGGGCCGAGCGCAGAAGTGGTCCT
GCAACTTTATCCGCCTCCATCCAGTCTATTAATTGTTGCCGGGAAGCTAGAGTAAGTAGTTCGCCAGTTA
ATAGTTTGCGCAACGTTGTTGCCATTGCTACAGGCATCGTGGTGTCACGCTCGTCGTTTGGTATGGCTTC
ATTCAGCTCCGGTTCCCAACGATCAAGGCGAGTTACATGATCCCCCATGTTGTGCAAAAAAGCGGTTAGC
TCCTTCGGTCCTCCGATCGTTGTCAGAAGTAAGTTGGCCGCAGTGTTATCACTCATGGTTATGGCAGCAC
TGCATAATTCTCTTACTGTCATGCCATCCGTAAGATGCTTTTCTGTGACTGGTGAGTACTCAACCAAGTC
ATTCTGAGAATAGTGTATGCGGCGACCGAGTTGCTCTTGCCCGGCGTCAATACGGGATAATACCGCGCCA
CATAGCAGAACTTTAAAAGTGCTCATCATTGGAAAACGTTCTTCGGGGCGAAAACTCTCAAGGATCTTAC
CGCTGTTGAGATCCAGTTCGATGTAACCCACTCGTGCACCCAACTGATCTTCAGCATCTTTTACTTTCAC
CAGCGTTTCTGGGTGAGCAAAAACAGGAAGGCAAAATGCCGCAAAAAAGGGAATAAGGGCGACACGGAAA
TGTTGAATACTCATACTCTTCCTTTTTCAATATTATTGAAGCATTTATCAGGGTTATTGTCTCATGAGCG
GATACATATTTGAATGTATTTAGAAAAATAAACAAATAGGGGTTCCGCGCACATTTCCCCGAAAAGTGCC
ACCTGACGTC
Features (pLannotate 1.2.2; 24 found; start..end, strand, type, name):
     36..80      -  misc_feature   bom (fragment): basis of mobility region from pBR322
    235..614     +  enhancer       CMV enhancer: human cytomegalovirus immediate early enhancer
    615..818     +  promoter       CMV promoter: human cytomegalovirus (CMV) immediate early promoter
    814..847     +  LTR            5' LTR (truncated) (fragment): truncated 5' long terminal repeat (LTR) from HIV-1
    863..881     +  promoter       T7 promoter: promoter for bacteriophage T7 RNA polymerase
    994..1050    +  CDS            GCN4 (fragment): GCN4_YEAST - Also known as AAS101 From Saccharomyces cerevisiae (strain ATCC 204508 / S288c) (Baker's yeast).
   1696..1715    +  CDS            GCN4_v4 (fragment): GCN4 peptide optimized to improve solubility while preserving binding to an scFv-GFP fusion protein (Tanenbaum et al., 2014)
   2359..6459    +  CDS            cas9: CAS9_STRP1 - Also known as csn1 From Streptococcus pyogenes serotype M1.
   6563..6787    +  polyA_signal   bGH poly(A) signal: bovine growth hormone polyadenylation signal
   6791..6812    +  promoter       SV40 promoter (fragment): SV40 enhancer and early promoter
   6833..7261    +  rep_origin     f1 ori (sequence partly withheld): f1 bacteriophage origin of replication; arrow indicates direction of (+) strand synthesis
   7275..7605    +  promoter       SV40 promoter: SV40 enhancer and early promoter
   7653..7700    +  promoter       EM7 promoter: synthetic bacterial promoter&nbsp
   7719..8117    +  CDS            BSD: blasticidin S deaminase; Aspergillus terreus BSD; confers resistance to blasticidin
   8118..8145    +  CDS            BleoR (fragment): antibiotic-binding protein; Sh ble from Streptoalloteichus hindustanus; confers resistance to bleomycin, phleomycin, and Zeocin™
   8155..8280    +  CDS            ble (fragment): BLE_KLEPN - Experimental evidence at protein level: Swiss-Prot protein existence level 1. Binding protein with a strong affinity to the bleomycin family of antibiotics. Binds to CL990; an antimitotic-antibiotic compound. From Klebsiella pneumoniae.
   8275..8396    +  polyA_signal   SV40 poly(A) signal: SV40 polyadenylation signal
   8469..8485    -  protein_bind   lac operator: The lac repressor binds to the lac operator to inhibit transcription in E. coli. This inhibition can be relieved by adding lactose or isopropyl-β-D-thiogalactopyranoside (IPTG). lac repressor encoded by lacI
   8493..8523    -  promoter       lac promoter: promoter for the E. coli lac operon
   8538..8559    -  protein_bind   CAP binding site: CAP binding activates transcription in the presence of cAMP. E. coli catabolite activator protein
   8572..8664    -  CDS            lacI (fragment): lac repressor; lacI; The lac repressor binds to the lac operator to inhibit transcription in E. coli. This inhibition can be relieved by adding lactose or isopropyl-β-D-thiogalactopyranoside (IPTG).
   8847..9435    -  rep_origin     ori: high-copy-number ColE1/pMB1/pBR322/pUC origin of replication
   9606..10466   -  CDS            AmpR: β-lactamase; bla; confers resistance to ampicillin, carbenicillin, and related antibiotics
  10467..10571   -  promoter       AmpR promoter: bla
