>Addgene plasmid #113024 | pST1374-GCN4-H840A | addgene full sequence | sequence record 215974 | Addgene NGS Result
GACATTGATTATTGACTAGTTATTAATAGTAATCAATTACGGGGTCATTAGTTCATAGCCCATATATGGA
GTTCCGCGTTACATAACTTACGGTAAATGGCCCGCCTGGCTGACCGCCCAACGACCCCCGCCCATTGACG
TCAATAATGACGTATGTTCCCATAGTAACGCCAATAGGGACTTTCCATTGACGTCAATGGGTGGAGTATT
TACGGTAAACTGCCCACTTGGCAGTACATCAAGTGTATCATATGCCAAGTACGCCCCCTATTGACGTCAA
TGACGGTAAATGGCCCGCCTGGCATTATGCCCAGTACATGACCTTATGGGACTTTCCTACTTGGCAGTAC
ATCTACGTATTAGTCATCGCTATTACCATGGTGATGCGGTTTTGGCAGTACATCAATGGGCGTGGATAGC
GGTTTGACTCACGGGGATTTCCAAGTCTCCACCCCATTGACGTCAATGGGAGTTTGTTTTGGCACCAAAA
TCAACGGGACTTTCCAAAATGTCGTAACAACTCCGCCCCATTGACGCAAATGGGCGGTAGGCGTGTACGG
TGGGAGGTCTATATAAGCAGAGCTCTCTGGCTAACTAGAGAACCCACTGCTTACTGGCTTATCGAAATTA
ATACGACTCACTATAGGGAGACCCAAGCTGGCTAGCACCATGGGACCCAAGAAAAAACGCAAGGTGGAAG
ATCCTAAGAAAAAGCGGAAAGTGGACGGCATTGGTAGTGGGAGCAACGGCAGCAGCGGAGAGGAACTGCT
GAGCAAGAACTACCACCTGGAAAACGAGGTGGCCAGACTGAAGAAAGGCTCTGGCTCTGGCGGAAGCGGT
TCTGGCGGATCAGGATCTGGAAGTGGCGGCTCTGGAAGCGGAGGTTCTGGATCTGGCGAAGAACTGCTGT
CTAAGAATTATCACCTCGAGAACGAAGTGGCTCGGCTCAAGAAAGGCAGTGGCAGCGGAGGAAGTGGATC
CGGCGGTAGTGGTAGTGGAAGCGGCGGATCCGGCTCAGGCGGATCTGGTTCAGGGGAAGAACTCCTCTCC
AAAAACTACCATCTCGAGAATGAGGTCGCCCGCCTGAAAAAAGGATCAGGTTCCGGTGGTTCTGGCAGCG
GTGGTTCAGGCTCAGGCAGCGGCGGTAGCGGTAGCGGTGGAAGCGGAAGCGGAGAAGAACTTCTCAGCAA
AAATTACCACTTGGAGAATGAAGTTGCAAGACTCAAAAAAGGTTCCGGCAGTGGCGGCAGCGGCAGCGGC
GGATCTGGTAGTGGATCTGGTGGCAGTGGTTCAGGCGGAAGTGGTAGCGGAGAGGAATTGCTCTCAAAGA
ACTATCATTTGGAGAACGAGGTTGCACGCTTGAAGAAAGGCAGCGGATCAGGCGGATCTGGCAGCGGTGG
ATCTGGTTCTGGATCCGGCGGCTCCGGTAGTGGTGGAAGTGGCTCTGGGGAAGAATTGCTTAGCAAGAAT
TATCATCTTGAAAATGAGGTTGCCAGGCTTAAAAAAGGCAGTGGCTCCGGCGGATCCGGAAGCGGAGGCA
GCGGATCTGGATCTGGTGGTTCAGGATCTGGCGGTTCTGGTAGCGGGGAAGAACTGTTGAGTAAAAACTA
TCACCTTGAGAACGAGGTCGCAAGGTTGAAAAAAGGATCCGGCTCTGGCGGCTCCGGAAGTGGCGGATCT
GGCTCCGGTAGCGGAGGATCAGGATCCGGCGGAAGCGGATCAGGCGAGGAACTGCTTTCCAAAAATTACC
ACCTTGAAAACGAAGTCGCCCGCCTCAAGAAAGGTTCTGGCAGCGGAGGCTCTGGCAGTGGTGGTAGCGG
AAGTGGAAGTGGTGGCAGTGGTAGCGGTGGATCTGGAAGCGGCGAGGAACTCCTGTCAAAGAATTACCAT
CTCGAAAACGAGGTCGCAAGGCTCAAGAAAGGCTCAGGATCAGGCGGCTCTGGATCCGGCGGTTCTGGTT
CCGGCTCAGGTGGAAGTGGATCTGGCGGCTCAGGTTCCGGCGAAGAATTGCTTTCCAAGAACTACCATTT
GGAAAATGAAGTCGCTCGTTTGAAGAAAGGTTCAGGCTCCGGCCAGCGGCCGCAAGGTGGAGGTGGACCC
AAGAAGAAGCGCAAGGTGTCTAGAGACAAGAAATACTCTATTGGACTGGATATCGGGACAAACTCCGTTG
GCTGGGCCGTCATAACCGACGAGTATAAGGTGCCAAGCAAGAAATTCAAGGTGCTGGGTAATACTGACCG
CCATTCAATCAAGAAGAACCTGATCGGAGCACTCCTCTTCGACTCCGGTGAAACCGCTGAAGCTACTCGG
CTGAAGCGGACCGCAAGGCGGAGATACACCCGCCGCAAGAATCGGATATGTTATCTGCAAGAGATCTTTA
GCAACGAAATGGCTAAGGTGGACGACTCCTTCTTTCACCGCCTGGAAGAGAGCTTTCTGGTGGAGGAGGA
TAAGAAACACGAGAGGCACCCTATATTCGGAAATATCGTGGATGAGGTGGCTTACCATGAAAAGTATCCT
ACAATCTACCATCTGAGGAAGAAGCTGGTGGACAGCACCGATAAAGCAGACCTGAGGCTCATCTATCTGG
CCCTGGCTCATATGATAAAGTTTAGAGGACACTTTCTGATCGAGGGCGACCTGAATCCCGATAATTCCGA
TGTGGATAAACTCTTCATTCAACTGGTGCAGACATATAACCAACTGTTCGAGGAGAATCCCATAAACGCT
TCTGGTGTGGATGCCAAGGCTATTCTGTCCGCTCGGCTGTCCAAGTCACGCAGACTGGAGAATCTGATTG
CCCAACTGCCAGGAGAAAAGAAGAACGGCCTGTTTGGGAACCTCATCGCCCTGAGCCTGGGCCTGACACC
TAACTTCAAGTCCAATTTTGATCTGGCCGAAGATGCTAAACTCCAGCTCTCCAAGGACACCTATGACGAT
GATCTGGACAACCTGCTCGCACAGATAGGCGACCAGTACGCCGATCTCTTTCTGGCTGCTAAGAATCTCT
CCGACGCCATTCTGCTGAGCGACATACTCCGGGTCAACACTGAGATCACCAAAGCACCTCTGAGCGCCTC
CATGATAAAACGCTATGATGAACACCATCAAGACCTGACTCTGCTCAAAGCCCTCGTGAGGCAACAGCTG
CCAGAGAAGTACAAAGAGATATTCTTCGACCAGAGCAAGAATGGATATGCCGGATACATCGATGGCGGAG
CATCACAGGAAGAATTTTACAAGTTCATCAAACCAATCCTCGAGAAGATGGACGGTACTGAAGAGCTGCT
GGTGAAGCTGAACAGGGAGGACCTGCTGAGGAAGCAGAGGACCTTTGATAATGGCTCCATTCCACATCAG
ATACACCTGGGAGAGCTGCATGCAATCCTCCGCAGGCAGGAGGATTTCTATCCTTTCCTGAAGGATAACC
GGGAGAAGATAGAGAAGATCCTGACCTTCAGGATCCCTTATTACGTCGGCCCTCTGGCTAGAGGCAACTC
CCGCTTCGCTTGGATGACCAGGAAATCTGAGGAGACAATTACTCCTTGGAACTTCGAAGAGGTCGTGGAT
AAGGGCGCAAGCGCCCAGTCATTCATCGAACGGATGACCAATTTCGATAAGAACCTGCCCAACGAGAAGG
TCCTGCCCAAACATTCACTCCTGTACGAGTATTTCACCGTCTATAACGAGCTGACTAAAGTGAAGTACGT
GACCGAGGGCATGAGGAAGCCTGCCTTCCTGTCCGGAGAGCAGAAGAAGGCTATCGTTGATCTGCTCTTC
AAGACTAATAGAAAGGTGACAGTGAAGCAGCTCAAGGAGGATTACTTTAAGAAGATCGAATGCTTTGACT
CAGTGGAAATCTCTGGCGTGGAGGACCGCTTTAATGCCAGCCTGGGCACTTACCATGATCTGCTGAAGAT
AATCAAAGACAAAGATTTCCTCGATAATGAGGAGAACGAGGACATCCTGGAAGATATCGTGCTGACCCTG
ACTCTGTTCGAGGATAGAGAGATGATCGAAGAGCGCCTGAAGACCTATGCCCATCTGTTTGACGATAAAG
TCATGAAACAGCTCAAGCGGCGGCGCTACACTGGGTGGGGTAGACTCTCCAGGAAACTCATAAACGGCAT
CCGCGACAAACAGAGCGGAAAGACCATCCTGGATTTCCTGAAATCCGACGGATTCGCTAACAGGAACTTC
ATGCAACTGATTCACGATGACTCTCTGACATTTAAAGAGGACATCCAGAAGGCACAGGTGAGCGGTCAAG
GCGACAGCCTGCACGAGCACATCGCCAACCTCGCTGGATCACCCGCCATAAAGAAGGGAATACTGCAGAC
AGTCAAGGTCGTGGACGAACTCGTCAAAGTGATGGGTCGGCACAAGCCAGAGAATATCGTTATCGAAATG
GCAAGGGAGAACCAAACCACCCAGAAGGGCCAGAAGAACTCTCGGGAACGGATGAAAAGAATCGAAGAGG
GAATTAAGGAGCTGGGATCTCAGATACTGAAGGAGCACCCTGTGGAGAATACACAGCTCCAGAACGAGAA
ACTCTACCTGTACTACCTCCAGAACGGGCGGGACATGTACGTTGACCAGGAACTCGACATCAACCGGCTG
TCCGATTATGACGTGGCCGCTATTGTTCCACAGTCCTTCCTCAAAGATGACTCCATTGACAACAAGGTGC
TGACCAGATCCGATAAGGCTCGCGGTAAGTCTGACAATGTTCCATCAGAAGAGGTGGTCAAGAAGATGAA
GAATTACTGGCGGCAGCTCCTCAACGCCAAACTGATCACCCAGCGGAAGTTTGACAATCTGACTAAGGCA
GAAAGAGGAGGTCTGAGCGAACTCGACAAGGCCGGCTTTATTAAGAGGCAACTGGTCGAAACACGCCAGA
TTACCAAACACGTGGCACAAATCCTCGACTCTAGGATGAACACTAAGTACGATGAGAACGATAAGCTGAT
CAGGGAAGTGAAAGTGATAACTCTGAAGAGCAAGCTGGTGTCTGACTTCCGGAAGGACTTTCAATTCTAC
AAAGTTCGCGAAATAAACAATTACCATCATGCTCACGATGCCTATCTCAATGCTGTCGTTGGCACCGCCC
TGATCAAGAAATACCCTAAACTGGAGTCTGAGTTCGTGTACGGTGACTATAAAGTCTACGATGTGAGGAA
GATGATAGCAAAGTCTGAGCAAGAGATTGGCAAAGCCACCGCCAAGTACTTCTTCTACTCTAATATCATG
AATTTCTTTAAGACTGAGATAACCCTGGCTAACGGCGAAATCCGGAAGCGCCCACTGATCGAAACAAACG
GAGAAACAGGAGAAATCGTGTGGGATAAAGGCAGGGACTTCGCAACTGTGCGGAAGGTGCTGTCCATGCC
ACAAGTCAATATCGTGAAGAAGACCGAAGTGCAGACCGGCGGATTCTCAAAGGAGAGCATCCTGCCAAAG
CGGAACTCTGACAAGCTGATCGCCAGGAAGAAAGATTGGGACCCAAAGAAGTATGGCGGTTTCGATTCCC
CTACAGTGGCTTATTCCGTTCTGGTCGTGGCAAAAGTGGAGAAAGGCAAGTCCAAGAAACTCAAGTCTGT
TAAGGAGCTGCTCGGAATTACTATTATGGAGAGATCCAGCTTCGAGAAGAATCCAATCGATTTCCTGGAA
GCTAAGGGCTATAAAGAAGTGAAGAAAGATCTCATCATCAAACTGCCCAAGTACTCTCTCTTTGAGCTGG
AGAATGGTAGGAAGCGGATGCTGGCCTCCGCCGGAGAGCTGCAGAAAGGAAACGAGCTGGCTCTGCCCTC
CAAATACGTGAACTTCCTGTATCTGGCCTCCCACTACGAGAAACTCAAAGGTAGCCCTGAAGACAATGAG
CAGAAGCAACTCTTTGTTGAGCAACATAAACACTACCTGGACGAAATCATTGAACAGATTAGCGAGTTCA
GCAAGCGGGTTATTCTGGCCGATGCAAACCTCGATAAAGTGCTGAGCGCATATAATAAGCACAGGGACAA
GCCAATTCGCGAACAAGCAGAGAATATTATCCACCTCTTTACTCTGACTAATCTGGGCGCTCCTGCTGCC
TTCAAGTATTTCGATACAACTATTGACAGGAAGCGGTACACCTCTACCAAAGAAGTTCTCGATGCCACCC
TGATACACCAGTCAATTACCGGACTGTACGAGACTCGCATCGACCTGTCTCAGCTCGGCGGCGACGGTTC
TGAATTCAGCCTGGGCAGCGGCTCCCCCAAGAAGAAGCGCAAGGTGACCGGTCATCATCACCATCACCAT
TGAGTTTAAACCCGCTGATCAGCCTCGACTGTGCCTTCTAGTTGCCAGCCATCTGTTGTTTGCCCCTCCC
CCGTGCCTTCCTTGACCCTGGAAGGTGCCACTCCCACTGTCCTTTCCTAATAAAATGAGGAAATTGCATC
GCATTGTCTGAGTAGGTGTCATTCTATTCTGGGGGGTGGGGTGGGGCAGGACAGCAAGGGGGAGGATTGG
GAAGACAATAGCAGGCATGCTGGGGATGCGGTGGGCTCTATGGCTTCTGAGGCGGAAAGAACCAGCTGGG
GCTCTAGGGGGTATCCCC
[124 nt withheld, positions 6599-6722]
C
[91 nt withheld, positions 6724-6814]
A
[49 nt withheld, positions 6816-6864]
CCTTTGACGTTGGAGTCCACGTTCTTT
[37 nt withheld, positions 6892-6928]
ACCCTATCTCGGTCTATTCTTTTGATTTATAAGGGATTTTGCCGATTTCGGCCTATTGGTTAAAAAATGA
GCTGATTTAACAAAAATTTAACGCGAATTAATTCTGTGGAATGTGTGTCAGTTAGGGTGTGGAAAGTCCC
CAGGCTCCCCAGCAGGCAGAAGTATGCAAAGCATGCATCTCAATTAGTCAGCAACCAGGTGTGGAAAGTC
CCCAGGCTCCCCAGCAGGCAGAAGTATGCAAAGCATGCATCTCAATTAGTCAGCAACCATAGTCCCGCCC
CTAACTCCGCCCATCCCGCCCCTAACTCCGCCCAGTTCCGCCCATTCTCCGCCCCATGGCTGACTAATTT
TTTTTATTTATGCAGAGGCCGAGGCCGCCTCTGCCTCTGAGCTATTCCAGAAGTAGTGAGGAGGCTTTTT
TGGAGGCCTAGGCTTTTGCAAAAAGCTCCCGGGAGCTTGTATATCCATTTTCGGATCTGATCAGCACGTG
TTGACAATTAATCATCGGCATAGTATATCGGCATAGTATAATACGACAAGGTGAGGAACTAAACCATGGC
CAAGCCTTTGTCTCAAGAAGAATCCACCCTCATTGAAAGAGCAACGGCTACAATCAACAGCATCCCCATC
TCTGAAGACTACAGCGTCGCCAGCGCAGCTCTCTCTAGCGACGGCCGCATCTTCACTGGTGTCAATGTAT
ATCATTTTACTGGGGGACCTTGTGCAGAACTCGTGGTGCTGGGCACTGCTGCTGCTGCGGCAGCTGGCAA
CCTGACTTGTATCGTCGCGATCGGAAATGAGAACAGGGGCATCTTGAGCCCCTGCGGACGGTGCCGACAG
GTGCTTCTCGATCTGCATCCTGGGATCAAAGCCATAGTGAAGGACAGTGATGGACAGCCGACGGCAGTTG
GGATTCGTGAATTGCTGCCCTCTGGTTATGTGTGGGAGGGCTAAGCACTTCGTGGCCGAGGAGCAGGACT
GACACGTGCTACGAGATTTCGATTCCACCGCCGCCTTCTATGAAAGGTTGGGCTTCGGAATCGTTTTCCG
GGACGCCGGCTGGATGATCCTCCAGCGCGGGGATCTCATGCTGGAGTTCTTCGCCCACCCCAACTTGTTT
ATTGCAGCTTATAATGGTTACAAATAAAGCAATAGCATCACAAATTTCACAAATAAAGCATTTTTTTCAC
TGCATTCTAGTTGTGGTTTGTCCAAACTCATCAATGTATCTTATCATGTCTGTATACCGTCGACCTCTAG
CTAGAGCTTGGCGTAATCATGGTCATAGCTGTTTCCTGTGTGAAATTGTTATCCGCTCACAATTCCACAC
AACATACGAGCCGGAAGCATAAAGTGTAAAGCCTGGGGTGCCTAATGAGTGAGCTAACTCACATTAATTG
CGTTGCGCTCACTGCCCGCTTTCCAGTCGGGAAACCTGTCGTGCCAGCTGCATTAATGAATCGGCCAACG
CGCGGGGAGAGGCGGTTTGCGTATTGGGCGCTCTTCCGCTTCCTCGCTCACTGACTCGCTGCGCTCGGTC
GTTCGGCTGCGGCGAGCGGTATCAGCTCACTCAAAGGCGGTAATACGGTTATCCACAGAATCAGGGGATA
ACGCAGGAAAGAACATGTGAGCAAAAGGCCAGCAAAAGGCCAGGAACCGTAAAAAGGCCGCGTTGCTGGC
GTTTTTCCATAGGCTCCGCCCCCCTGACGAGCATCACAAAAATCGACGCTCAAGTCAGAGGTGGCGAAAC
CCGACAGGACTATAAAGATACCAGGCGTTTCCCCCTGGAAGCTCCCTCGTGCGCTCTCCTGTTCCGACCC
TGCCGCTTACCGGATACCTGTCCGCCTTTCTCCCTTCGGGAAGCGTGGCGCTTTCTCATAGCTCACGCTG
TAGGTATCTCAGTTCGGTGTAGGTCGTTCGCTCCAAGCTGGGCTGTGTGCACGAACCCCCCGTTCAGCCC
GACCGCTGCGCCTTATCCGGTAACTATCGTCTTGAGTCCAACCCGGTAAGACACGACTTATCGCCACTGG
CAGCAGCCACTGGTAACAGGATTAGCAGAGCGAGGTATGTAGGCGGTGCTACAGAGTTCTTGAAGTGGTG
GCCTAACTACGGCTACACTAGAAGAACAGTATTTGGTATCTGCGCTCTGCTGAAGCCAGTTACCTTCGGA
AAAAGAGTTGGTAGCTCTTGATCCGGCAAACAAACCACCGCTGGTAGCGGTGGTTTTTTTGTTTGCAAGC
AGCAGATTACGCGCAGAAAAAAAGGATCTCAAGAAGATCCTTTGATCTTTTCTACGGGGTCTGACGCTCA
GTGGAACGAAAACTCACGTTAAGGGATTTTGGTCATGAGATTATCAAAAAGGATCTTCACCTAGATCCTT
TTAAATTAAAAATGAAGTTTTAAATCAATCTAAAGTATATATGAGTAAACTTGGTCTGACAGTTACCAAT
GCTTAATCAGTGAGGCACCTATCTCAGCGATCTGTCTATTTCGTTCATCCATAGTTGCCTGACTCCCCGT
CGTGTAGATAACTACGATACGGGAGGGCTTACCATCTGGCCCCAGTGCTGCAATGATACCGCGAGACCCA
CGCTCACCGGCTCCAGATTTATCAGCAATAAACCAGCCAGCCGGAAGGGCCGAGCGCAGAAGTGGTCCTG
CAACTTTATCCGCCTCCATCCAGTCTATTAATTGTTGCCGGGAAGCTAGAGTAAGTAGTTCGCCAGTTAA
TAGTTTGCGCAACGTTGTTGCCATTGCTACAGGCATCGTGGTGTCACGCTCGTCGTTTGGTATGGCTTCA
TTCAGCTCCGGTTCCCAACGATCAAGGCGAGTTACATGATCCCCCATGTTGTGCAAAAAAGCGGTTAGCT
CCTTCGGTCCTCCGATCGTTGTCAGAAGTAAGTTGGCCGCAGTGTTATCACTCATGGTTATGGCAGCACT
GCATAATTCTCTTACTGTCATGCCATCCGTAAGATGCTTTTCTGTGACTGGTGAGTACTCAACCAAGTCA
TTCTGAGAATAGTGTATGCGGCGACCGAGTTGCTCTTGCCCGGCGTCAATACGGGATAATACCGCGCCAC
ATAGCAGAACTTTAAAAGTGCTCATCATTGGAAAACGTTCTTCGGGGCGAAAACTCTCAAGGATCTTACC
GCTGTTGAGATCCAGTTCGATGTAACCCACTCGTGCACCCAACTGATCTTCAGCATCTTTTACTTTCACC
AGCGTTTCTGGGTGAGCAAAAACAGGAAGGCAAAATGCCGCAAAAAAGGGAATAAGGGCGACACGGAAAT
GTTGAATACTCATACTCTTCCTTTTTCAATATTATTGAAGCATTTATCAGGGTTATTGTCTCATGAGCGG
ATACATATTTGAATGTATTTAGAAAAATAAACAAATAGGGGTTCCGCGCACATTTCCCCGAAAAGTGCCA
CCTGACGTCGACGGATCGGGAGATCTCCCGATCCCCTATGGTGCACTCTCAGTACAATCTGCTCTGATGC
CGCATAGTTAAGCCAGTATCTGCTCCCTGCTTGTGTGTTGGAGGTCGCTGAGTAGTGCGCGAGCAAAATT
TAAGCTACAACAAGGCAAGGCTTGACCGACAATTGCATGAAGAATCTGCTTAGGGTTAGGCGTTTTGCGC
TGCTTCGCGATGTACGGGCCAGATATACGCGTT
Features (pLannotate 1.2.2; 24 found; start..end, strand, type, name):
      1..380     +  enhancer       CMV enhancer: human cytomegalovirus immediate early enhancer
    381..584     +  promoter       CMV promoter: human cytomegalovirus (CMV) immediate early promoter
    580..613     +  LTR            5' LTR (truncated) (fragment): truncated 5' long terminal repeat (LTR) from HIV-1
    629..647     +  promoter       T7 promoter: promoter for bacteriophage T7 RNA polymerase
    760..816     +  CDS            GCN4 (fragment): GCN4_YEAST - Also known as AAS101 From Saccharomyces cerevisiae (strain ATCC 204508 / S288c) (Baker's yeast).
   1462..1481    +  CDS            GCN4_v4 (fragment): GCN4 peptide optimized to improve solubility while preserving binding to an scFv-GFP fusion protein (Tanenbaum et al., 2014)
   2125..6225    +  CDS            cas9: CAS9_STRP1 - Also known as csn1 From Streptococcus pyogenes serotype M1.
   6329..6553    +  polyA_signal   bGH poly(A) signal: bovine growth hormone polyadenylation signal
   6557..6578    +  promoter       SV40 promoter (fragment): SV40 enhancer and early promoter
   6599..7027    +  rep_origin     f1 ori (sequence partly withheld): f1 bacteriophage origin of replication; arrow indicates direction of (+) strand synthesis
   7041..7370    +  promoter       SV40 promoter: SV40 enhancer and early promoter
   7418..7465    +  promoter       EM7 promoter: synthetic bacterial promoter&nbsp
   7484..7882    +  CDS            BSD: blasticidin S deaminase; Aspergillus terreus BSD; confers resistance to blasticidin
   7883..7910    +  CDS            BleoR (fragment): antibiotic-binding protein; Sh ble from Streptoalloteichus hindustanus; confers resistance to bleomycin, phleomycin, and Zeocin™
   7920..8045    +  CDS            ble (fragment): BLE_KLEPN - Experimental evidence at protein level: Swiss-Prot protein existence level 1. Binding protein with a strong affinity to the bleomycin family of antibiotics. Binds to CL990; an antimitotic-antibiotic compound. From Klebsiella pneumoniae.
   8040..8161    +  polyA_signal   SV40 poly(A) signal: SV40 polyadenylation signal
   8234..8250    -  protein_bind   lac operator: The lac repressor binds to the lac operator to inhibit transcription in E. coli. This inhibition can be relieved by adding lactose or isopropyl-β-D-thiogalactopyranoside (IPTG). lac repressor encoded by lacI
   8258..8288    -  promoter       lac promoter: promoter for the E. coli lac operon
   8303..8324    -  protein_bind   CAP binding site: CAP binding activates transcription in the presence of cAMP. E. coli catabolite activator protein
   8337..8429    -  CDS            lacI (fragment): lac repressor; lacI; The lac repressor binds to the lac operator to inhibit transcription in E. coli. This inhibition can be relieved by adding lactose or isopropyl-β-D-thiogalactopyranoside (IPTG).
   8612..9200    -  rep_origin     ori: high-copy-number ColE1/pMB1/pBR322/pUC origin of replication
   9371..10231   -  CDS            AmpR: β-lactamase; bla; confers resistance to ampicillin, carbenicillin, and related antibiotics
  10232..10336   -  promoter       AmpR promoter: bla
  10395..10447   -  misc_feature   bom (fragment): basis of mobility region from pBR322
