[The description below was written by a language model from this plasmid's Addgene catalogue record and pLannotate feature annotations shown in this document.]
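Description:
pST1374-GCN4-H840A is a mammalian expression plasmid of about 10.6 kb built on the pST1374 backbone. It is propagated in E. coli from a high-copy ColE1/pUC-type origin under ampicillin selection (AmpR with its bla promoter). The backbone also carries an f1 phage origin and remnants of lac regulatory sequence. For selection in mammalian cells there is a separate cassette in which the SV40 early promoter, paired with the bacterial EM7 promoter, drives the blasticidin S deaminase gene (BSD). This is followed by short bleomycin-resistance fragments that appear to be non-functional leftovers, and then by an SV40 polyadenylation signal.

The payload is a roughly 5.6 kb fusion open reading frame transcribed from the CMV enhancer/promoter and terminated by the bGH poly(A) signal. A T7 promoter lies upstream and could support in vitro transcription. According to the record, the insert is arranged as 2xNLS-10xGCN4-NLS-H840A-NLS: ten copies of the GCN4 peptide epitope (the SunTag-type array, recognised by a cognate scFv) joined to Streptococcus pyogenes Cas9, with nuclear localisation signals flanking both parts. The automated annotation detects only two short GCN4 fragments rather than the full array, probably because of the repeats. The listed Cas9 mutations are D839A, H840A and N863A, all in the HNH nuclease domain, which would be expected to leave a RuvC-only nickase.

The associated publication describes BE-PLUS, a base editing system with a broadened editing window. This suggests the GCN4 array serves to recruit scFv-fused deaminase effectors supplied from another construct, although the record does not spell this out. The two annotated sequence records differ by one nucleotide and in their start coordinate, but show the same features.
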