Addgene plasmid #113024: pST1374-GCN4-H840A
Purpose: Expresses GCN4-H840A in mammalian cells
Depositing lab: Xingxu Huang. Publication: BE-PLUS: a new base editing tool with broadened editing window and enhanced fidelity. Jiang W, Feng S, Huang S, Yu W, Li G, Yang G, Liu Y, Zhang Y, Zhang L, Hou Y, Chen J, Chen J, Huang X. Cell Res. 2018 Jun 6. pii: 10.1038/s41422-018-0052-4. doi: 10.1038/s41422-018-0052-4. PubMed 29875396.
Backbone
  Vector backbone: pST1374
  Backbone size w/o insert (bp): 4968
  Vector type: Mammalian Expression
Growth in bacteria
  Bacterial resistance: Ampicillin, 100 μg/mL
  Growth temperature: 37°C
  Growth strain: DH5alpha
  Copy number: High Copy
Gene/Insert
  Gene/Insert name: GCN4-H840A (alt name: 2xNLS-10xGCN4-NLS-H840A-NLS)
  Species: S. cerevisiae (budding yeast); S. pyogenes
  Insert size (bp): 5634
  Mutation: D839A, H840A, N863A
  Entrez Gene: GCN4 (a.k.a. YEL009C, AAS101, AAS3, ARG9)
  Promoter: CMV
  Cloning method: Restriction Enzyme; 5′ cloning site unknown (unknown if destroyed); 3′ cloning site unknown (unknown if destroyed)
  Sequencing primers: 5′ CMV-fwd; 3′ BGH-rev
Terms and licenses: Academic/Nonprofit Terms; Industry Terms: Not Available to Industry
How to cite: pST1374-GCN4-H840A was a gift from Xingxu Huang (Addgene plasmid # 113024 ; http://n2t.net/addgene:113024 ; RRID:Addgene_113024)
